>Addgene plasmid #160766 | pLKO.1P POLE2 | addgene full sequence | sequence record 315581 | Addgene NGS Result
GAGGGCCTATTTCCCATGATTCCTTCATATTTGCATATACGATACAAGGCTGTTAGAGAGATAATTGGAA
TTAATTTGACTGTAAACACAAAGATATTAGTACAAAATACGTGACGTAGAAAGTAATAATTTCTTGGGTA
GTTTGCAGTTTTAAAATTATGTTTTAAAATGGACTATCATATGCTTACCGTAACTTGAAAGTATTTCGAT
TTCTTGGCTTTATATATCTTGTGGAAAGGACGAAACACCGGGCGATTGTTCTTGGAATGATACTCGAGTA
TCATTCCAAGAACAATCGCTTTTTGAATTCTCGACCTCGAGACAAATGGCAGTATTCATCCACAATTTTA
AAAGAAAAGGGGGGATTGGGGGGTACAGTGCAGGGGAAAGAATAGTAGACATAATAGCAACAGACATACA
AACTAAAGAATTACAAAAACAAATTACAAAAATTCAAAATTTTCGGGTTTATTACAGGGACAGCAGAGAT
CCACTTTGGCCGCGGCTCGAGGGGGTTGGGGTTGCGCCTTTTCCAAGGCAGCCCTGGGTTTGCGCAGGGA
CGCGGCTGCTCTGGGCGTGGTTCCGGGAAACGCAGCGGCGCCGACCCTGGGTCTCGCACATTCTTCACGT
CCGTTCGCAGCGTCACCCGGATCTTCGCCGCTACCCTTGTGGGCCCCCCGGCGACGCTTCCTGCTCCGCC
CCTAAGTCGGGAAGGTTCCTTGCGGTTCGCGGCGTGCCGGACGTGACAAACGGAAGCCGCACGTCTCACT
AGTACCCTCGCAGACGGACAGCGCCAGGGAGCAATGGCAGCGCGCCGACCGCGATGGGCTGTGGCCAATA
GCGGCTGCTCAGCAGGGCGCGCCGAGAGCAGCGGCCGGGAAGGGGCGGTGCGGGAGGCGGGGTGTGGGGC
GGTAGTGTGGGCCCTGTTCCTGCCCGCGCGGTGTTCCGCATTCTGCAAGCCTCCGGAGCGCACGTCGGCA
GTCGGCTCCCTCGTTGACCGAATCACCGACCTCTCTCCCCAGGGGGATCCACCGGAGCTTACCATGACCG
AGTACAAGCCCACGGTGCGCCTCGCCACCCGCGACGACGTCCCCAGGGCCGTACGCACCCTCGCCGCCGC
GTTCGCCGACTACCCCGCCACGCGCCACACCGTCGATCCGGACCGCCACATCGAGCGGGTCACCGAGCTG
CAAGAACTCTTCCTCACGCGCGTCGGGCTCGACATCGGCAAGGTGTGGGTCGCGGACGACGGCGCCGCGG
TGGCGGTCTGGACCACGCCGGAGAGCGTCGAAGCGGGGGCGGTGTTCGCCGAGATCGGCCCGCGCATGGC
CGAGTTGAGCGGTTCCCGGCTGGCCGCGCAGCAACAGATGGAAGGCCTCCTGGCGCCGCACCGGCCCAAG
GAGCCCGCGTGGTTCCTGGCCACCGTCGGCGTCTCGCCCGACCACCAGGGCAAGGGTCTGGGCAGCGCCG
TCGTGCTCCCCGGAGTGGAGGCGGCCGAGCGCGCCGGGGTGCCCGCCTTCCTGGAGACCTCCGCGCCCCG
CAACCTCCCCTTCTACGAGCGGCTCGGCTTCACCGTCACCGCCGACGTCGAGGTGCCCGAAGGACCGCGC
ACCTGGTGCATGACCCGCAAGCCCGGTGCCTGACGCCCGCCCCACGACCCGCAGCGCCCGACCGAAAGGA
GCGCACGACCCCATGCATCGGTACCTTTAAGACCAATGACTTACAAGGCAGCTGTAGATCTTAGCCACTT
TTTAAAAGAAAAGGGGGGACTGGAAGGGCTAATTCACTCCCAACGAAGACAAGATCTGCTTTTTGCTTGT
ACTGGGTCTCTCTGGTTAGACCAGATCTGAGCCTGGGAGCTCTCTGGCTAACTAGGGAACCCACTGCTTA
AGCCTCAATAAAGCTTGCCTTGAGTGCTTCAAGTAGTGTGTGCCCGTCTGTTGTGTGACTCTGGTAACTA
GAGATCCCTCAGACCCTTTTAGTCAGTGTGGAAAATCTCTAGCAGTAGTAGTTCATGTCATCTTATTATT
CAGTATTTATAACTTGCAAAGAAATGAATATCAGAGAGTGAGAGGAACTTGTTTATTGCAGCTTATAATG
GTTACAAATAAAGCAATAGCATCACAAATTTCACAAATAAAGCATTTTTTTCACTGCATTCTAGTTGTGG
TTTGTCCAAACTCATCAATGTATCTTATCATGTCTGGCTCTAGCTATCCCGCCCCTAACTCCGCCCATCC
CGCCCCTAACTCCGCCCAGTTCCGCCCATTCTCCGCCCCATGGCTGACTAATTTTTTTTATTTATGCAGA
GGCCGAGGCCGCCTCGGCCTCTGAGCTATTCCAGAAGTAGTGAGGAGGCTTTTTTGGAGGCCTAGGGACG
TACCCAATTCGCCCTATAGTGAGTCGTATTACGCGCGCTCACTGGCCGTCGTTTTACAACGTCGTGACTG
GGAAAACCCTGGCGTTACCCAACTTAATCGCCTTGCAGCACATCCCCCTTTCGCCAGCTGGCGTAATAGC
GAAGAGGCCCGCACCGATCGCCCTTCCCAACAGTTGCGCAGCCTGAATGGCGAATGGG
[124 nt withheld, positions 2579-2702]
C
[91 nt withheld, positions 2704-2794]
A
[49 nt withheld, positions 2796-2844]
CCTTTGACGTTGGAGTCCACGTTCTTT
[37 nt withheld, positions 2872-2908]
ACCCTATCTCGGTCTATTCTTTTGATTTATAAGGGATTTTGCCGATTTCGGCCTATTGGTTAAAAAATGA
GCTGATTTAACAAAAATTTAACGCGAATTTTAACAAAATATTAACGCTTACAATTTAGGTGGCACTTTTC
GGGGAAATGTGCGCGGAACCCCTATTTGTTTATTTTTCTAAATACATTCAAATATGTATCCGCTCATGAG
ACAATAACCCTGATAAATGCTTCAATAATATTGAAAAAGGAAGAGTATGAGTATTCAACATTTCCGTGTC
GCCCTTATTCCCTTTTTTGCGGCATTTTGCCTTCCTGTTTTTGCTCACCCAGAAACGCTGGTGAAAGTAA
AAGATGCTGAAGATCAGTTGGGTGCACGAGTGGGTTACATCGAACTGGATCTCAACAGCGGTAAGATCCT
TGAGAGTTTTCGCCCCGAAGAACGTTTTCCAATGATGAGCACTTTTAAAGTTCTGCTATGTGGCGCGGTA
TTATCCCGTATTGACGCCGGGCAAGAGCAACTCGGTCGCCGCATACACTATTCTCAGAATGACTTGGTTG
AGTACTCACCAGTCACAGAAAAGCATCTTACGGATGGCATGACAGTAAGAGAATTATGCAGTGCTGCCAT
AACCATGAGTGATAACACTGCGGCCAACTTACTTCTGACAACGATCGGAGGACCGAAGGAGCTAACCGCT
TTTTTGCACAACATGGGGGATCATGTAACTCGCCTTGATCGTTGGGAACCGGAGCTGAATGAAGCCATAC
CAAACGACGAGCGTGACACCACGATGCCTGTAGCAATGGCAACAACGTTGCGCAAACTATTAACTGGCGA
ACTACTTACTCTAGCTTCCCGGCAACAATTAATAGACTGGATGGAGGCGGATAAAGTTGCAGGACCACTT
CTGCGCTCGGCCCTTCCGGCTGGCTGGTTTATTGCTGATAAATCTGGAGCCGGTGAGCGTGGGTCTCGCG
GTATCATTGCAGCACTGGGGCCAGATGGTAAGCCCTCCCGTATCGTAGTTATCTACACGACGGGGAGTCA
GGCAACTATGGATGAACGAAATAGACAGATCGCTGAGATAGGTGCCTCACTGATTAAGCATTGGTAACTG
TCAGACCAAGTTTACTCATATATACTTTAGATTGATTTAAAACTTCATTTTTAATTTAAAAGGATCTAGG
TGAAGATCCTTTTTGATAATCTCATGACCAAAATCCCTTAACGTGAGTTTTCGTTCCACTGAGCGTCAGA
CCCCGTAGAAAAGATCAAAGGATCTTCTTGAGATCCTTTTTTTCTGCGCGTAATCTGCTGCTTGCAAACA
AAAAAACCACCGCTACCAGCGGTGGTTTGTTTGCCGGATCAAGAGCTACCAACTCTTTTTCCGAAGGTAA
CTGGCTTCAGCAGAGCGCAGATACCAAATACTGTTCTTCTAGTGTAGCCGTAGTTAGGCCACCACTTCAA
GAACTCTGTAGCACCGCCTACATACCTCGCTCTGCTAATCCTGTTACCAGTGGCTGCTGCCAGTGGCGAT
AAGTCGTGTCTTACCGGGTTGGACTCAAGACGATAGTTACCGGATAAGGCGCAGCGGTCGGGCTGAACGG
GGGGTTCGTGCACACAGCCCAGCTTGGAGCGAACGACCTACACCGAACTGAGATACCTACAGCGTGAGCT
ATGAGAAAGCGCCACGCTTCCCGAAGGGAGAAAGGCGGACAGGTATCCGGTAAGCGGCAGGGTCGGAACA
GGAGAGCGCACGAGGGAGCTTCCAGGGGGAAACGCCTGGTATCTTTATAGTCCTGTCGGGTTTCGCCACC
TCTGACTTGAGCGTCGATTTTTGTGATGCTCGTCAGGGGGGCGGAGCCTATGGAAAAACGCCAGCAACGC
GGCCTTTTTACGGTTCCTGGCCTTTTGCTGGCCTTTTGCTCACATGTTCTTTCCTGCGTTATCCCCTGAT
TCTGTGGATAACCGTATTACCGCCTTTGAGTGAGCTGATACCGCTCGCCGCAGCCGAACGACCGAGCGCA
GCGAGTCAGTGAGCGAGGAAGCGGAAGAGCGCCCAATACGCAAACCGCCTCTCCCCGCGCGTTGGCCGAT
TCATTAATGCAGCTGGCACGACAGGTTTCCCGACTGGAAAGCGGGCAGTGAGCGCAACGCAATTAATGTG
AGTTAGCTCACTCATTAGGCACCCCAGGCTTTACACTTTATGCTTCCGGCTCGTATGTTGTGTGGAATTG
TGAGCGGATAACAATTTCACACAGGAAACAGCTATGACCATGATTACGCCAAGCGCGCAATTAACCCTCA
CTAAAGGGAACAAAAGCTGGAGCTGCAAGCTTAATGTAGTCTTATGCAATACTCTTGTAGTCTTGCAACA
TGGTAACGATGAGTTAGCAACATGCCTTACAAGGAGAGAAAAAGCACCGTGCATGCCGATTGGTGGAAGT
AAGGTGGTACGATCGTGCCTTATTAGGAAGGCAACAGACGGGTCTGACATGGATTGGACGAACCACTGAA
TTGCCGCATTGCAGAGATATTGTATTTAAGTGCCTAGCTCGATACATAAACGGGTCTCTCTGGTTAGACC
AGATCTGAGCCTGGGAGCTCTCTGGCTAACTAGGGAACCCACTGCTTAAGCCTCAATAAAGCTTGCCTTG
AGTGCTTCAAGTAGTGTGTGCCCGTCTGTTGTGTGACTCTGGTAACTAGAGATCCCTCAGACCCTTTTAG
TCAGTGTGGAAAATCTCTAGCAGTGGCGCCCGAACAGGGACTTGAAAGCGAAAGGGAAACCAGAGGAGCT
CTCTCGACGCAGGACTCGGCTTGCTGAAGCGCGCACGGCAAGAGGCGAGGGGCGGCGACTGGTGAGTACG
CCAAAAATTTTGACTAGCGGAGGCTAGAAGGAGAGAGATGGGTGCGAGAGCGTCAGTATTAAGCGGGGGA
GAATTAGATCGCGATGGGAAAAAATTCGGTTAAGGCCAGGGGGAAAGAAAAAATATAAATTAAAACATAT
AGTATGGGCAAGCAGGGAGCTAGAACGATTCGCAGTTAATCCTGGCCTGTTAGAAACATCAGAAGGCTGT
AGACAAATACTGGGACAGCTACAACCATCCCTTCAGACAGGATCAGAAGAACTTAGATCATTATATAATA
CAGTAGCAACCCTCTATTGTGTGCATCAAAGGATAGAGATAAAAGACACCAAGGAAGCTTTAGACAAGAT
AGAGGAAGAGCAAAACAAAAGTAAGACCACCGCACAGCAAGCGGCCGCTGATCTTCAGACCTGGAGGAGG
AGATATGAGGGACAATTGGAGAAGTGAATTATATAAATATAAAGTAGTAAAAATTGAACCATTAGGAGTA
GCACCCACCAAGGCAAAGAGAAGAGTGGTGCAGAGAGAAAAAAGAGCAGTGGGAATAGGAGCTTTGTTCC
TTGGGTTCTTGGGAGCAGCAGGAAGCACTATGGGCGCAGCGTCAATGACGCTGACGGTACAGGCCAGACA
ATTATTGTCTGGTATAGTGCAGCAGCAGAACAATTTGCTGAGGGCTATTGAGGCGCAACAGCATCTGTTG
CAACTCACAGTCTGGGGCATCAAGCAGCTCCAGGCAAGAATCCTGGCTGTGGAAAGATACCTAAAGGATC
AACAGCTCCTGGGGATTTGGGGTTGCTCTGGAAAACTCATTTGCACCACTGCTGTGCCTTGGAATGCTAG
TTGGAGTAATAAATCTCTGGAACAGATTTGGAATCACACGACCTGGATGGAGTGGGACAGAGAAATTAAC
AATTACACAAGCTTAATACACTCCTTAATTGAAGAATCGCAAAACCAGCAAGAAAAGAATGAACAAGAAT
TATTGGAATTAGATAAATGGGCAAGTTTGTGGAATTGGTTTAACATAACAAATTGGCTGTGGTATATAAA
ATTATTCATAATGATAGTAGGAGGCTTGGTAGGTTTAAGAATAGTTTTTGCTGTACTTTCTATAGTGAAT
AGAGTTAGGCAGGGATATTCACCATTATCGTTTCAGACCCACCTCCCAACCCCGAGGGGACCCGACAGGC
CCGAAGGAATAGAAGAAGAAGGTGGAGAGAGAGACAGAGACAGATCCATTCGATTAGTGAACGGATCTCG
ACGGTATCGATCACGAGACTAGCCTCGAGCGGCCGCCCCCTTCACC
Features (pLannotate 1.2.2; 25 found; start..end, strand, type, name):
      1..241     +  promoter       U6 promoter: RNA polymerase III promoter for human U6 snRNA
    346..463     +  misc_feature   cPPT/CTS: central polypurine tract and central termination sequence of HIV-1
    512..1022    +  promoter       hPGK promoter: human phosphoglycerate kinase 1 promoter
   1044..1643    +  CDS            PuroR: puromycin N-acetyltransferase; pac from Streptomyces alboniger; confers resistance to puromycin
   1686..1769    +  CDS            nef (fragment): NEF_HV1Z2 - Experimental evidence at protein level: Swiss-Prot protein existence level 1. Extracellular Nef protein targets CD4(+) T-lymphocytes for apoptosis by interacting with CXCR4 surface receptors. From Human immunodeficiency virus type 1 group M subtype D (isolate Z2/CDC-Z34) (HIV-1).
   1771..2004    +  LTR            3' LTR (ΔU3): self-inactivating 3' long terminal repeat (LTR) from HIV-1
   2076..2197    +  polyA_signal   SV40 poly(A) signal: SV40 polyadenylation signal
   2237..2372    +  rep_origin     SV40 ori: SV40 origin of replication
   2393..2411    -  promoter       T7 promoter: promoter for bacteriophage T7 RNA polymerase
   2419..2574    +  CDS            lacZα (fragment): LacZα fragment of β-galactosidase; lacZ fragment
   2579..3007    +  rep_origin     f1 ori (sequence partly withheld): f1 bacteriophage origin of replication; arrow indicates direction of (+) strand synthesis
   3060..3164    +  promoter       AmpR promoter: bla
   3165..4025    +  CDS            AmpR: β-lactamase; bla; confers resistance to ampicillin, carbenicillin, and related antibiotics
   4196..4784    +  rep_origin     ori: high-copy-number ColE1/pMB1/pBR322/pUC origin of replication
   4967..5059    +  CDS            lacI (fragment): lac repressor; lacI; The lac repressor binds to the lac operator to inhibit transcription in E. coli. This inhibition can be relieved by adding lactose or isopropyl-β-D-thiogalactopyranoside (IPTG).
   5072..5093    +  protein_bind   CAP binding site: CAP binding activates transcription in the presence of cAMP. E. coli catabolite activator protein
   5108..5138    +  promoter       lac promoter: promoter for the E. coli lac operon
   5146..5162    +  protein_bind   lac operator: The lac repressor binds to the lac operator to inhibit transcription in E. coli. This inhibition can be relieved by adding lactose or isopropyl-β-D-thiogalactopyranoside (IPTG). lac repressor encoded by lacI
   5207..5225    +  promoter       T3 promoter: promoter for bacteriophage T3 RNA polymerase
   5253..5479    +  promoter       RSV promoter: Rous sarcoma virus enhancer/promoter
   5480..5660    +  LTR            5' LTR (truncated): truncated 5' long terminal repeat (LTR) from HIV-1
   5707..5832    +  misc_feature   HIV-1 Ψ: packaging signal of human immunodeficiency virus type 1
   5816..6179    +  CDS            HIV-1 gag (fragment): gag protein from human immunodeficiency virus 1; gag
   6325..6558    +  misc_feature   RRE: The Rev response element (RRE) of HIV-1 allows for Rev-dependent mRNA export from the nucleus to the cytoplasm.
   6935..7035    +  CDS            Rev (fragment): human immunodeficiency virus 1 (HIV-1) Rev protein; rev; enhances nuclear export of unspliced and incompletely spliced viral mRNAs
