[The description below was written by a language model from this plasmid's Addgene catalogue record and pLannotate feature annotations shown in this document.]
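Description:
pLKO.1P POLE2 is a lentiviral shRNA vector built on the pLKO.1P (puromycin) backbone from The RNAi Consortium, designed to suppress expression of human POLE2, which encodes a subunit of DNA polymerase epsilon. The hairpin (shPOLE2) was cloned by restriction digest between the AgeI and EcoRI sites directly downstream of the human U6 promoter, an RNA polymerase III promoter suited to producing short, defined transcripts that the cell processes into a gene-silencing siRNA. The hairpin itself is not annotated as a feature, but it would lie in the gap between the U6 promoter and the cPPT/CTS element. A separate hPGK promoter drives puromycin N-acetyltransferase, so transduced mammalian cells can be selected with puromycin.

The viral framework is that of a third-generation, self-inactivating HIV-1 vector. An RSV promoter fused to a truncated 5' LTR drives genomic RNA synthesis in packaging cells. It is followed by the Ψ packaging signal with an adjoining gag fragment, the Rev response element for Rev-dependent nuclear export, the cPPT/CTS, and a ΔU3 3' LTR that disables LTR promoter activity after integration. Packaging and envelope functions must be supplied in trans.

Outside the viral unit are an SV40 poly(A) signal and SV40 origin, an f1 origin, and lac, T3 and T7 remnants. In E. coli the plasmid is maintained as a high-copy plasmid through a ColE1/pUC-type origin with ampicillin resistance. The sequenced record is 7,084 nt, somewhat shorter than the listed backbone size, possibly because that figure includes a stuffer fragment replaced during cloning. The associated study examined DNA polymerase epsilon as a vulnerability in basal-like breast cancer, consistent with use of this construct for stable POLE2 knockdown.
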