Addgene plasmid #160766: pLKO.1P POLE2
Purpose: Suppress POLE2
Depositing lab: Richard Possemato. Depositing organization: NYU Grossman School of Medicine. Publication: Hyperactive CDK2 Activity in Basal-like Breast Cancer Imposes a Genome Integrity Liability that Can Be Exploited by Targeting DNA Polymerase epsilon. Sviderskiy VO, Blumenberg L, Gorodetsky E, Karakousi TR, Hirsh N, Alvarez SW, Terzi EM, Kaparos E, Whiten GC, Ssebyala S, Tonzi P, Mir H, Neel BG, Huang TT, Adams S, Ruggles KV, Possemato R. Mol Cell. 2020 Oct 28. pii: S1097-2765(20)30723-1. doi: 10.1016/j.molcel.2020.10.016. PubMed 33152268.
Backbone
  Vector backbone: pLKO.1P
  Backbone manufacturer: The RNAi Consortium
  Backbone size w/o insert (bp): 7466
  Vector type: Lentiviral
  Selectable markers: Puromycin
Growth in bacteria
  Bacterial resistance: Ampicillin, 100 μg/mL
  Growth temperature: 37°C
  Growth strain: NEB Stable
  Copy number: High Copy
Gene/Insert
  Gene/Insert name: shPOLE2
  gRNA/shRNA sequence: GCGATTGTTCTTGGAATGATA
  Species: H. sapiens (human)
  Cloning method: Restriction Enzyme; 5′ cloning site AgeI (unknown if destroyed); 3′ cloning site EcoRI (not destroyed)
  Sequencing primers: 5′ GCA TAT ACG ATA CAA GGC TGT TAG AG
Terms and licenses: Academic/Nonprofit Terms; Industry Terms: Not Available to Industry
How to cite: pLKO.1P POLE2 was a gift from Richard Possemato (Addgene plasmid # 160766 ; http://n2t.net/addgene:160766 ; RRID:Addgene_160766)
